>Addgene plasmid #152620 | pGBW-m4134053 | depositor full sequence | sequence record 295632 | Full Sequence
CACCATGAAGATCATTTTGTTCCTGGCTCTTATAACTCTCGCCACCTGTGAGCTGTACCACTATCAGGAA
TGCGTTAGGGGTACGACAGTGCTCTTAAAAGAGCCTTGCTCATCGGGCACCTATGAAGGGAATAGCCCGT
TTCATCCCCTGGCAGATAACAAGTTTGCGCTAACATGTTTCAGTACTCAATTTGCCTTCGCTTGCCCAGA
CGGAGTCAAACACGTATACCAGCTGAGAGCACGGTCTGTCTCCCCCAAGTTATTCATCCGCCAGGAGGAA
GTGCAAGAGCTCTACAGCCCAATTTTTCTTATAGTTGCCGCTATCGTGTTCATTACCCTGTGTTTTACTC
TCAAACGTAAGACAGAAGAAAACCTTTACTTTCAGTCGTACCCCTATGACGTACCAGATTATGCGTAAGG
ATCCGCAGGCCTCTGCTAGCTTGACTGACTGAGATACAGCGTACCTTCAGCTCACAGACATGATAAGATA
CATTGATGAGTTTGGACAAACCACAACTAGAATGCAGTGAAAAAAATGCTTTATTTGTGAAATTTGTGAT
GCTATTGCTTTATTTGTAACCATTATAAGCTGCAATAAACAAGTTAACAACAACAATTGCATTCATTTTA
TGTTTCAGGTTCAGGGGGAGGTGTGGGAGGTTTTTTAAAGCAAGTAAAACCTCTACAAATGTGGTATTGG
CCCATCTCTATCGGTATCGTAGCATAACCCCTTGGGGCCTCTAAACGGGTCTTGAGGGGTTTTTTGTGCC
CCTCGGGCCGGATTGCTATCTACCGGCATTGGCGCAGAAAAAAATGCCTGATGCGACGCTGCGCGTCTTA
TACTCCCACATATGCCAGATTCAGCAACGGATACGGCTTCCCCAACTTGCCCACTTCCATACGTGTCCTC
CTTACCAGAAATTTATCCTTAAGGTCGTCAGCTATCCTGCAGGCGATCTCTCGATTTCGATCAAGACATT
CCTTTAATGGTCTTTTCTGGACACCACTAGGGGTCAGAAGTAGTTCATCAAACTTTCTTCCCTCCCTAAT
CTCATTGGTTACCTTGGGCTATCGAAACTTAATTAACCAGTCAAGTCAGCTACTTGGCGAGATCGACTTG
TCTGGGTTTCGACTACGCTCAGAATTGCGTCAGTCAAGTTCGATCTGGTCCTTGCTATTGCACCCGTTCT
CCGATTACGAGTTTCATTTAAATCATGTGAGCAAAAGGCCAGCAAAAGGCCAGGAACCGTAAAAAGGCCG
CGTTGCTGGCGTTTTTCCATAGGCTCCGCCCCCCTGACGAGCATCACAAAAATCGACGCTCAAGTCAGAG
GTGGCGAAACCCGACAGGACTATAAAGATACCAGGCGTTTCCCCCTGGAAGCTCCCTCGTGCGCTCTCCT
GTTCCGACCCTGCCGCTTACCGGATACCTGTCCGCCTTTCTCCCTTCGGGAAGCGTGGCGCTTTCTCATA
GCTCACGCTGTAGGTATCTCAGTTCGGTGTAGGTCGTTCGCTCCAAGCTGGGCTGTGTGCACGAACCCCC
CGTTCAGCCCGACCGCTGCGCCTTATCCGGTAACTATCGTCTTGAGTCCAACCCGGTAAGACACGACTTA
TCGCCACTGGCAGCAGCCACTGGTAACAGGATTAGCAGAGCGAGGTATGTAGGCGGTGCTACAGAGTTCT
TGAAGTGGTGGCCTAACTACGGCTACACTAGAAGAACAGTATTTGGTATCTGCGCTCTGCTGAAGCCAGT
TACCTTCGGAAAAAGAGTTGGTAGCTCTTGATCCGGCAAACAAACCACCGCTGGTAGCGGTGGTTTTTTT
GTTTGCAAGCAGCAGATTACGCGCAGAAAAAAAGGATCTCAAGAAGATCCTTTGATCTTTTCTACGGGGT
CTGACGCTCAGTGGAACGAAAACTCACGTTAAGGGATTTTGGTCATGAGATTATCAAAAAGGATCTTCAC
CTAGATCCTTTTAAATTAAAAATGAAGTTTTAAATCAATCTAAAGTATATATGAGTAAACTTGGTCTGAC
AGTTACCAATGCTTAATCAGTGAGGCACCTATCTCAGCGATCTGTCTATTTCGTTCATCCATAGTTGCAT
TTAAATTTCCGAACTCTCCAAGGCCCTCGTCGGAAAATCTTCAAACCTTTCGTCCGATCCATCTTGCAGG
CTACCTCTCGAACGAACTATCGCAAGTCTCTTGGCCGGCCTTGCGCCTTGGCTATTGCTTGGCAGCGCCT
ATCGCCAGGTATTACTCCAATCCCGAATATCCGAGATCGGGATCACCCGAGAGAAGTTCAACCTACATCC
TCAATCCCGATCTATCCGAGATCCGAGGAATATCGAAATCGGGGCGCGCCTGGCCTCCGCGCCGGGTTTT
GGCGCCTCCCGCGGGCGCCCCCCTCGTCACGGCGAGCGCTGCCACGTCAGACGAAGGGCGCAGGAGCGTC
CTGATCCTTCCGCCCGGACGCTCAGGACAGCGGCCCGCTGCTCATAAGACTCGGCCTTAGAACCCCAGTA
TCAGCAGAAGGACATTTTAGGACGGGACTTGGGTGACTCTAGGGCACTGGTTTTCTTTCCAGAGAGCGGA
ACAGGCGAGGAAAAGTAGTCCCTTCTCGGCGATTCTGCGGAGGGATCTCCGTGGGGCGGTGAACGCCGAT
GATTATATAAGGACGCGCCGGGTGTGGCACAGCTAGTTCCGTCGCAGCCGGGATTTGGGTCGCGGTTCTT
GTTTGTGGATCGCTGTGATCGTCACTTGGTGAGTAGCGGGCTGCTGGGCTGGCCGGGGCTTTCGTGGCCG
CCGGGCCGCTCGGTGGGACGGAAGCGTGTGGAGAGACCGCCAAGGGCTGTAGTCTGGGTCCGCGAGCAAG
GTTGCCCTGAACTGGGGGTTGGGGGGAGCGCAGCAAAATGGCGGCTGTTCCCGAGTCTTGAATGGAAGAC
GCTTGTGAGGCGGGCTGTGAGGTCGTTGAAACAAGGTGGGGGGCATGGTGGGCGGCAAGAACCCAAGGTC
TTGAGCCCTTCGCTAATGCGGGAAAGCTCTTATTCGGGTGAGATGGGCTGGGCACCATCTGGGGACCCTG
ACGTGAAGTTTGTCACTGACTGGAGAACTCGGTTTGTCGTCTGTTGCGGGGGCGGCAGTTATGGCGGTGC
CGTTGGGCAGTGCACCCGTACCTTTGGGAGCGCGCGCCCTCGTCGTGTCGTGACGTCACCCGTTCTGTTG
GCTTATAATGCAGGGTGGGGCCACCTGCCGGTAGGTGTGCGGTAGGCTTTTCTCCGTCGCAGGACGCAGG
GTTCGGGCCTAGGGTAGGCTCTCCTGAATCGACAGGCGCCGGACCTCTGGTGAGGGGAGGGATAAGTGAG
GCGTCAGTTTCTTTGGTCGGTTTTATGTACCTATCTTCTTAAGTAGCTGAAGCTCCGGTTTTGAACTATG
CGCTCGGGGTTGGCGAGTGTGTTTTGTGAAGTTTTTTAGGCACCTTTTGAAATGTAATCATTTGGGTCAA
TATGTAATTTTCAGTGTTAGACTTGTAAATTGTCCGCTAAATTCTGGCCGTTTTTGGCTTTTTTGTTAGA
CAACATGGGTAAAAAGCCTGAACTCACCGCGACGTCTGTCGAGAAGTTTCTGATCGAAAAGTTCGACAGC
GTCTCCGACCTGATGCAGCTCTCGGAGGGCGAAGAATCTCGTGCTTTCAGCTTCGATGTAGGAGGGCGTG
GATATGTCCTGCGGGTAAATAGCTGCGCCGATGGTTTCTACAAAGATCGTTATGTTTATCGGCACTTTGC
ATCCGCCGCGCTCCCGATTCCGGAAGTGCTTGACATTGGGGAGTTCAGCGAGAGCCTGACCTATTGCATC
TCCCGCCGTGCACAGGGTGTCACGTTGCAAGACCTGCCTGAAACCGAACTGCCCGCTGTTCTGCAGCCGG
TCGCGGAGGCAATGGATGCCATCGCTGCCGCCGATCTTAGCCAGACGAGCGGGTTCGGCCCATTCGGACC
GCAAGGAATCGGTCAATACACTACATGGCGTGATTTCATATGCGCGATTGCTGATCCCCATGTGTATCAC
TGGCAAACTGTGATGGACGACACCGTCAGTGCGTCCGTCGCGCAGGCTCTCGATGAGCTGATGCTTTGGG
CCGAGGACTGCCCCGAAGTCCGGCACCTCGTGCACGCGGATTTCGGCTCCAACAATGTCCTGACGGACAA
TGGCCGCATAACAGCGGTCATTGACTGGAGCGAGGCGATGTTCGGGGATTCCCAATACGAGGTCGCCAAC
ATCTTCTTCTGGAGGCCGTGGTTGGCTTGTATGGAGCAGCAGACGCGCTACTTCGAGCGGAGGCATCCGG
AGCTTGCAGGATCGCCCCGGCTCCGGGCGTATATGCTCCGCATTGGTCTTGACCAACTCTATCAGAGCTT
GGTTGACGGCAATTTCGATGATGCAGCTTGGGCGCAGGGTCGATGCGACGCAATCGTCCGATCCGGAGCC
GGGACTGTCGGGCGTACACAAATCGCCCGCAGAAGCGCCGCCGTCTGGACCGATGGCTGTGTAGAAGTAC
TCGCCGATAGTGGAAACCGACGCCCCAGCACTCGTCCGAGGGCAAAGGAATAAGCTAGTATGTAAGCCTA
GTCTTAGATAATAAAATCGCTATCCATCGAAGATGGATGTGTGTTGGTTTTTTGTGTGTGTAACGCTAGG
CGCGCCTGGTGTACCGAGAACGATCCTCTCAGTGCGAGTCTCGACGATCCATATCGTTGCTTGGCAGTCA
GCCAGTCGGAATCCAGCTTGGGACCCAGGAAGTCCAATCGTCAGATATTGTACTCAAGCCTGGTCACGGC
AGCGTACCGATCTGTTTAAACCTAGATATTGATAGTCTGATCGGTCAACGTATAATCGAGTCCTAGCTTT
TGCAAACATCTATCAAGAGACAGGATCAGCAGGAGGCTTTCGCATGAGTATTCAACATTTCCGTGTCGCC
CTTATTCCCTTTTTTGCGGCATTTTGCCTTCCTGTTTTTGCTCACCCAGAAACGCTGGTGAAAGTAAAAG
ATGCTGAAGATCAGTTGGGTGCGCGAGTGGGTTACATCGAACTGGATCTCAACAGCGGTAAGATCCTTGA
GAGTTTTCGCCCCGAAGAACGCTTTCCAATGATGAGCACTTTTAAAGTTCTGCTATGTGGCGCGGTATTA
TCCCGTATTGACGCCGGGCAAGAGCAACTCGGTCGCCGCATACACTATTCTCAGAATGACTTGGTTGAGT
ATTCACCAGTCACAGAAAAGCATCTTACGGATGGCATGACAGTAAGAGAATTATGCAGTGCTGCCATAAC
CATGAGTGATAACACTGCGGCCAACTTACTTCTGACAACGATTGGAGGACCGAAGGAGCTAACCGCTTTT
TTGCACAACATGGGGGATCATGTAACTCGCCTTGATCGTTGGGAACCGGAGCTGAATGAAGCCATACCAA
ACGACGAGCGTGACACCACGATGCCTGTAGCAATGGCAACAACCTTGCGTAAACTATTAACTGGCGAACT
ACTTACTCTAGCTTCCCGGCAACAGTTGATAGACTGGATGGAGGCGGATAAAGTTGCAGGACCACTTCTG
CGCTCGGCCCTTCCGGCTGGCTGGTTTATTGCTGATAAATCTGGAGCCGGTGAGCGTGGGTCTCGCGGTA
TCATTGCAGCACTGGGGCCAGATGGTAAGCCCTCCCGTATCGTAGTTATCTACACGACGGGGAGTCAGGC
AACTATGGATGAACGAAATAGACAGATCGCTGAGATAGGTGCCTCACTGATTAAGCATTGGTAACCGATT
CTAGGTGCATTGGCGCAGAAAAAAATGCCTGATGCGACGCTGCGCGTCTTATACTCCCACATATGCCAGA
TTCAGCAACGGATACGGCTTCCCCAACTTGCCCACTTCCATACGTGTCCTCCTTACCAGAAATTTATCCT
TAAGATCGTTTAAACTCGACTCTGGCTCTATCGAATCTCCGTCGTTTCGAGCTTACGCGAACAGCCGTGG
CGCTCATTTGCTCGTCGGGCATCGAATCTCGTCAGCTATCGTCAGCTTACCTTTTTGGCAGCGATCGCGG
CTCCCGACATCTTGGACCATTAGCTCCACAGGTATCTTCTTCCCTCTAGTGGTCATAACAGCAGCTTCAG
CTACCTCTCAATTCAAAAAACCCCTCAAGACCCGTTTAGAGGCCCCAAGGGGTTATGCTATCAATCGTTG
CGTTACACACACAAAAAACCAACACACATCCATCTTCGATGGATAGCGATTTTATTATCTAACTGCTGAT
CGAGTGTAGCCAGATCTAGTAATCAATTACGGGGTCATTAGTTCATAGCCCATATATGGAGTTCCGCGTT
ACATAACTTACGGTAAATGGCCCGCCTGGCTGACCGCCCAACGACCCCCGCCCATTGACGTCAATAATGA
CGTATGTTCCCATAGTAACGCCAATAGGGACTTTCCATTGACGTCAATGGGTGGAGTATTTACGGTAAAC
TGCCCACTTGGCAGTACATCAAGTGTATCATATGCCAAGTACGCCCCCTATTGACGTCAATGACGGTAAA
TGGCCCGCCTGGCATTATGCCCAGTACATGACCTTATGGGACTTTCCTACTTGGCAGTACATCTACGTAT
TAGTCATCGCTATTACCATGCTGATGCGGTTTTGGCAGTACATCAATGGGCGTGGATAGCGGTTTGACTC
ACGGGGATTTCCAAGTCTCCACCCCATTGACGTCAATGGGAGTTTGTTTTGGCACCAAAATCAACGGGAC
TTTCCAAAATGTCGTAACAACTCCGCCCCATTGACGCAAATGGGCGGTAGGCGTGTACGGTGGGAGGTCT
ATATAAGCAGAGCTGGTTTAGTGAACCGTCAGATCAGATCTTTGTCGATCCTACCATCCACTCGACACAC
CCGCCAGCGGCCGC
Features (pLannotate 1.2.2; 19 found; start..end, strand, type, name):
      5..367     +  CDS            NS7A_SARS2: Experimental evidence at protein level: Swiss-Prot protein existence level 1. Plays a role as antagonist of host tetherin (BST2), disrupting its antiviral effect. Acts by binding to BST2 thereby interfering with its glycosylation. May suppress small interfering RNA (siRNA). May bind to host ITGAL, thereby playing a role in attachment or modulation of leukocytes. From Severe acute respiratory syndrome coronavirus 2 (2019-nCoV) (SARS-CoV-2).
    484..605     -  polyA_signal   SV40 poly(A) signal: SV40 polyadenylation signal
    628..697     -  CDS            large T antigen (fragment): large T antigen from SV40 (simian virus 40)
    720..766     +  terminator     T7 terminator: transcription terminator for bacteriophage T7 RNA polymerase
    796..932     +  terminator     rrnG terminator: transcription terminator from the E. coli ribosomal RNA rrnG operon (Albrechtsen et al., 1991)
    977..1048    +  misc_feature   3' β-globin insulator: insulator downstream of the human β-globin locus (Farrell et al., 2002)
   1274..1862    -  rep_origin     ori: high-copy-number ColE1/pMB1/pBR322/pUC origin of replication
   2034..2098    -  CDS            bla(M) (fragment): β-lactamase lacking the signal sequence; bla(M); allows cytosolic expression of β-lactamase
   2362..3571    +  promoter       UbC promoter: human ubiquitin C promoter
   3581..4602    +  CDS            HygR (fragment): hygromycin B phosphotransferase confers resistance to hygromycin
   4630..4678    +  polyA_signal   poly(A) signal: synthetic polyadenylation signal
   4944..5804    +  CDS            AmpR: β-lactamase; bla; confers resistance to ampicillin, carbenicillin, and related antibiotics
   5817..5953    +  terminator     rrnG terminator: transcription terminator from the E. coli ribosomal RNA rrnG operon (Albrechtsen et al., 1991)
   6098..6169    +  misc_feature   5' β-globin insulator: insulator upstream of the human β-globin locus (Farrell et al., 2002)
   6174..6220    -  terminator     T7 terminator: transcription terminator for bacteriophage T7 RNA polymerase
   6238..6286    -  polyA_signal   poly(A) signal: synthetic polyadenylation signal
   6367..6670    +  enhancer       CMV enhancer: human cytomegalovirus immediate early enhancer
   6743..6760    -  promoter       CMV promoter (fragment): human cytomegalovirus (CMV) immediate early promoter
   6823..6874    +  promoter       CMVd2 promoter: truncated human cytomegalovirus (CMV) immediate early promoter that yields moderately reduced expression relative to the full-length promoter
