[The description below was written by a language model from this plasmid's Addgene catalogue record and pLannotate feature annotations shown in this document.]
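Description:
pGBW-m4134053 is a mammalian expression plasmid built on the pTwist_CMV_Hygro_6 backbone that carries the wild-type ORF7a coding sequence of SARS-CoV-2, an accessory protein annotated as an antagonist of the host restriction factor tetherin (BST2). The full sequence is about 6.9 kb. In bacteria it is maintained through a high-copy ColE1/pUC-type origin and selected with ampicillin via a complete β-lactamase gene. A short additional β-lactamase fragment near the origin appears to be a backbone remnant. In mammalian cells, a separate cassette consisting of the human ubiquitin C promoter, the hygromycin B phosphotransferase gene and a synthetic poly(A) signal allows hygromycin selection of stable transfectants.

The ORF7a open reading frame sits just downstream of the CMV immediate-early enhancer and promoter elements, which span the numbering origin of the circular map. The annotation software resolves the promoter region as a CMV enhancer plus a truncated CMV promoter. An SV40 polyadenylation signal lies after the insert. The catalogue entry states that the backbone supplies a C-terminal TEV-cleavable HA tag. This tag is not called out in the feature table, but the unannotated stretch between the end of the ORF7a match and the poly(A) region could accommodate it. The expression unit is bracketed by β-globin locus insulator elements and by bacterial and T7 transcription terminators, which are intended to shield it from read-through and neighbouring transcriptional activity. The HA epitope would permit detection or immunoprecipitation and the TEV site removal of the tag. This makes the plasmid suited to transient or stable expression of ORF7a in mammalian cells for studies of its function, localisation and host interactions.
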