Addgene plasmid #152620: pGBW-m4134053
Purpose: Mammalian expression plasmid for SARS-CoV-2 ORF7a protein
Depositing lab: Ginkgo Bioworks & Benjie Chen. Depositing organization: Ginkgo Bioworks.
Backbone
  Vector backbone: pTwist_CMV_Hygro_6
  Backbone size w/o insert (bp): 6525
  Vector type: Mammalian Expression
  Selectable markers: Hygromycin
Growth in bacteria
  Bacterial resistance: Ampicillin, 100 μg/mL
  Growth temperature: 37°C
  Growth strain: DH5alpha
  Copy number: High Copy
Gene/Insert
  Gene/Insert name: SARS-CoV-2 ORF7a protein
  Species: Severe acute respiratory syndrome coronavirus 2
  Insert size (bp): 359
  Mutation: wt
  Entrez Gene: ORF7a (a.k.a. GU280_gp07)
  Promoter: CMV
  Tag / fusion protein: Cleavable TEV;HA (C terminal on backbone)
  Cloning method: Unknown
Resource information
  A portion of this plasmid was derived from a plasmid made by: GinkgoBioworks
Depositor comments: NCBI reference sequence: YP_009724395.1
How to cite: pGBW-m4134053 was a gift from Ginkgo Bioworks & Benjie Chen (Addgene plasmid # 152620 ; http://n2t.net/addgene:152620 ; RRID:Addgene_152620)
